Addgene plasmid #220470: pSliceRep_B_miR-196a
Purpose: Dual luciferase reporter for RNAi, with target site within a tunable ORF (version B)
Depositing lab: David Bartel. Depositing organization: Whitehead Institute for Biomedical Research. Publication: The guide-RNA sequence dictates the slicing kinetics and conformational dynamics of the Argonaute silencing complex. Wang PY, Bartel DP. Mol Cell. 2024 Jul 10:S1097-2765(24)00533-1. doi: 10.1016/j.molcel.2024.06.026. PubMed 39025072.
Backbone
  Vector backbone: pBI-CMV1
  Backbone manufacturer: Clontech
  Total vector size (bp): 6536
  Modifications to backbone: Added FLuc and IRES-NanoLuc-PEST degron
  Vector type: Mammalian Expression
Growth in bacteria
  Bacterial resistance: Ampicillin, 100 μg/mL
  Growth temperature: 37°C
  Growth strain: DH5alpha
  Copy number: High Copy
Gene/Insert
  Gene/Insert name: SUMO_Eu1
  Species: Synthetic
  Insert size (bp): 426
  Promoter: Minimal CMV
  Tag / fusion protein: 3xHA (N terminal on insert)
  Cloning method: Gibson Cloning
  Sequencing primers: 5′ GTTTGACTCACGGGGATTTCC
Terms and licenses: Academic/Nonprofit Terms; Industry Terms: Not Available to Industry
Depositor comments: Please visit https://doi.org/10.1101/2023.10.15.562437 for bioRxiv preprint.
How to cite: pSliceRep_B_miR-196a was a gift from David Bartel (Addgene plasmid # 220470 ; http://n2t.net/addgene:220470 ; RRID:Addgene_220470)
