[The description below was written by a language model from this plasmid's Addgene catalogue record and pLannotate feature annotations shown in this document.]
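Description:
pSliceRep_B_miR-196a is a 6,536 bp mammalian expression plasmid built on the Clontech pBI-CMV1 bidirectional backbone and designed as a dual-luciferase reporter for RNAi, specifically for measuring Argonaute-mediated slicing directed by a guide RNA. It is maintained in E. coli as a high-copy plasmid through a ColE1/pUC-type origin and is selected with ampicillin via the β-lactamase gene and its native promoter.

The central CMV enhancer drives two divergent transcription units, each ending in an SV40 polyadenylation signal. In one direction, a minimal CMV promoter expresses firefly luciferase (luc+), which serves as the internal normalisation control. In the other direction, a CMV promoter produces the reporter transcript. This transcript begins with an iron response element in the 5′ leader, which the annotation detects and which may relate to the "tunable" translation mentioned in the stated purpose, although the record does not explain this. Next comes a synthetic 426 bp open reading frame encoding SUMO_Eu1 with an N-terminal 3xHA tag. An EMCV IRES follows and drives cap-independent translation of NanoLuc fused to hCL1 and PEST degrons. The degrons shorten the reporter's half-life, so the luminescence follows changes in mRNA level closely.

According to the record, the RNAi target site, presumably matching miR-196a as the name suggests, lies within the upstream tunable ORF, although it is not annotated in the feature table. Cleavage of that site should destabilise the bicistronic mRNA and lower NanoLuc signal relative to firefly luciferase. The record does not state what distinguishes "version B" from other versions.
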