Features (pLannotate 1.2.2; 17 found; start..end, strand, type, name):
      7..370     +  enhancer       CMV enhancer: human cytomegalovirus immediate early enhancer
    371..574     +  promoter       CMV promoter: human cytomegalovirus (CMV) immediate early promoter
    635..669     +  ncRNA          IRE I: Accession: RF00037 - Iron response element I
    829..1113    +  CDS            SUMO1 (fragment): SUMO1_ORYSJ - Also known as SMT3, SUM1. Experimental evidence at protein level: Swiss-Prot protein existence level 1. Ubiquitin-like protein which can be covalently attached to target lysines as a monomer. Does not seem to be involved in protein degradation and may function as an antagonist of ubiquitin in the degradation process (By similarity). From Oryza sativa subsp. japonica (Rice).
   1239..1701    +  misc_feature   IRES: internal ribosome entry site (IRES) of the encephalomyocarditis virus (EMCV)
   1727..2239    +  CDS            Nluc: NanoLuc® luciferase human codon-optimized
   2249..2296    +  CDS            hCL1: non-ORF yeast peptide conferring ubiquitin-dependent degradation human codon-optimized
   2303..2419    +  CDS            hPEST: PEST degradation sequence from mouse ornithine decarboxylase human codon-optimized
   2455..2538    +  CDS            large T antigen (fragment): large T antigen from SV40 (simian virus 40)
   2561..2642    +  polyA_signal   SV40 poly(A) signal: SV40 polyadenylation signal
   2824..3412    -  rep_origin     ori: high-copy-number ColE1/pMB1/pBR322/pUC origin of replication
   3583..4443    -  CDS            AmpR: β-lactamase; bla; confers resistance to ampicillin, carbenicillin, and related antibiotics
   4444..4548    -  promoter       AmpR promoter: bla
   4581..4662    -  polyA_signal   SV40 poly(A) signal: SV40 polyadenylation signal
   4685..4768    -  CDS            large T antigen (fragment): large T antigen from SV40 (simian virus 40)
   4785..6437    -  CDS            luciferase: firefly luciferase; luc+; enhanced luc+ version of the luciferase gene
   6491..6525    -  promoter       minimal CMV promoter (fragment): human cytomegalovirus (CMV) immediate early promoter
>Addgene plasmid #220470 | pSliceRep_B_miR-196a | addgene full sequence | sequence record 443339 | Addgene NGS Result
CTCGAGTAGTTATTAATAGTAATCAATTACGGGGTCATTAGTTCATAGCCCATATATGGAGTTCCGCGTT
ACATAACTTACGGTAAATGGCCCGCCTGGCTGACCGCCCAACGACCCCCGCCCATTGACGTCAATAATGA
CGTATGTTCCCATAGTAACGCCAATAGGGACTTTCCATTGACGTCAATGGGTGGAGTATTTACGGTAAAC
TGCCCACTTGGCAGTACATCAAGTGTATCATATGCCAAGTACGCCCCCTATTGACGTCAATGACGGTAAA
TGGCCCGCCTGGCATTATGCCCAGTACATGACCTTATGGGACTTTCCTACTTGGCAGTATATCTACGTAT
TAGTCATCGCTATTACCATGGTGATGCGGTTTTGGCAGTACATCAATGGGCGTGGATAGCGGTTTGACTC
ACGGGGATTTCCAAGTCTCCACCCCATTGACGTCAATGGGAGTTTGTTTTGGCACCAAAATCAACGGGAC
TTTCCAAAATGTCGTAACAACTCCGCCCCATTGACGCAAATGGGCGGTAGGCGTGTACGGTGGGAGGTCT
ATATAAGCAGAGCTGGTTTAGTGAACCGTCAGATCCGCTAGGGATCCTCTAGTCAGCTGACGCGTGCTAG
CGCGGGGGTTTCCTGCTTCAACAGTGCTTGGACGGAACCCGAGCTTACGTAGCCACCATGGCGTATCCAT
ATGATGTTCCAGATTATGCTGGAGGTTCTTCATACCCCTATGATGTGCCTGACTACGCTGGCAGCGCCGG
ATACCCTTATGATGTGCCTGATTATGCTACCCAACAACATGAAACTACCTACGGATCTGCTGCGGGTGGC
GAAGAAGATAAGAAACCGGCAGGTGGCGAAGGTGGCGGTGCCCATATCAACCTGAAAGTGAAAGGTCAAG
ACGGCAACGAAGTCTTTTTCCGCATCAAACGTTCTACCCAGCTGAAAAAGCTGATGAACGCATACTGTGA
CCGTCAGTCTGTAGACATGAAGGCAATTGCTTTCCTCTTTAAGGGTCGTCGCCTACGTGCGGAAAGGACC
CCGGATGAACTGGAAATGGAAGATGGCGACGAAATCGACGCAATGCTGCACCAGACTGGAGGCGGATCCT
AACCGCGGCCCCTCTCCCTCCCCCCCCCTAACGTTACTGGCCGAAGCCGCTTGGAATAAGGCCGGTGTGC
GTTTGTCTATATGTTATTTTCCACCATATTGCCGTCTTTTGGCAATGTGAGGGCCCGGAAACCTGGCCCT
GTCTTCTTGACGAGCATTCCTAGGGGTCTTTCCCCTCTCGCCAAAGGAATGCAAGGTCTGTTGAATGTCG
TGAAGGAAGCAGTTCCTCTGGAAGCTTCTTGAAGACAAACAACGTCTGTAGCGACCCTTTGCAGGCAGCG
GAACCCCCCACCTGGCGACAGGTGCCTCTGCGGCCAAAAGCCACGTGTATAAGATACACCTGCAAAGGCG
GCACAACCCCAGTGCCACGTTGTGAGTTGGATAGTTGTGGAAAGAGTCAAATGGCTCTCCTCAAGCGTAT
TCAACAAGGGGCTGAAGGATGCCCAGAAGGTACCCCATTGTATGGGATCTGATCTGGGGCCTCGGTGCAC
ATGCTTTACATGTGTTTAGTCGAGGTTAAAAAAACGTCTAGGCCCCCCGAACCACGGGGACGTGGTTTTC
CTTTGAAAAACACGATGATAATATGGCCACAACCTACGTAGCCACCATGGTCTTCACACTCGAAGATTTC
GTTGGGGACTGGCGACAGACAGCCGGCTACAACCTGGACCAAGTCCTTGAACAGGGAGGTGTGTCCAGTT
TGTTTCAGAATCTCGGGGTGTCCGTAACTCCGATCCAAAGGATTGTCCTGAGCGGTGAAAATGGGCTGAA
GATCGACATCCATGTCATCATCCCGTATGAAGGTCTGAGCGGCGACCAAATGGGCCAGATCGAAAAAATT
TTTAAGGTGGTGTACCCTGTGGATGATCATCACTTTAAGGTGATCCTGCACTATGGCACACTGGTAATCG
ACGGGGTTACGCCGAACATGATCGACTATTTCGGACGGCCGTATGAAGGCATCGCCGTGTTCGACGGCAA
AAAGATCACTGTAACAGGGACCCTGTGGAACGGCAACAAAATTATCGACGAGCGCCTGATCAACCCCGAC
GGCTCCCTGCTGTTCCGAGTAACCATCAACGGAGTGACCGGCTGGCGGCTGTGCGAACGCATTCTGGCGG
GATCGGGAGCTTGCAAGAACTGGTTCAGTAGCTTAAGCCACTTTGTGATCCACCTTAACAGCCACGGCTT
CCCTCCCGAGGTGGAGGAGCAGGCCGCCGGCACCCTGCCCATGAGCTGCGCCCAGGAGAGCGGCATGGAT
AGACACCCTGCTGCTTGCGCCAGCGCCAGGATCAACGTCCCGCATCGATAAGCTTGTCGACGATATCTCC
AGAGGATCATAATCAGCCATACCACATTTGTAGAGGTTTTACTTGCTTTAAAAAACCTCCCACACCTCCC
CCTGAACCTGAAACATAAAATGAATGCAATTGTTGTTGTTAACTTGTTTATTGCAGCTTATAATGGTTAC
AAATAAAGCAATAGCATCACAAATTTCACAAATAAAGCATTTTTTTCACTGCCCCGAGCTTCCTCGCTCA
CTGACTCGCTGCGCTCGGTCGTTCGGCTGCGGCGAGCGGTATCAGCTCACTCAAAGGCGGTAATACGGTT
ATCCACAGAATCAGGGGATAACGCAGGAAAGAACATGTGAGCAAAAGGCCAGCAAAAGGCCAGGAACCGT
AAAAAGGCCGCGTTGCTGGCGTTTTTCCATAGGCTCCGCCCCCCTGACGAGCATCACAAAAATCGACGCT
CAAGTCAGAGGTGGCGAAACCCGACAGGACTATAAAGATACCAGGCGTTTCCCCCTGGAAGCTCCCTCGT
GCGCTCTCCTGTTCCGACCCTGCCGCTTACCGGATACCTGTCCGCCTTTCTCCCTTCGGGAAGCGTGGCG
CTTTCTCATAGCTCACGCTGTAGGTATCTCAGTTCGGTGTAGGTCGTTCGCTCCAAGCTGGGCTGTGTGC
ACGAACCCCCCGTTCAGCCCGACCGCTGCGCCTTATCCGGTAACTATCGTCTTGAGTCCAACCCGGTAAG
ACACGACTTATCGCCACTGGCAGCAGCCACTGGTAACAGGATTAGCAGAGCGAGGTATGTAGGCGGTGCT
ACAGAGTTCTTGAAGTGGTGGCCTAACTACGGCTACACTAGAAGAACAGTATTTGGTATCTGCGCTCTGC
TGAAGCCAGTTACCTTCGGAAAAAGAGTTGGTAGCTCTTGATCCGGCAAACAAACCACCGCTGGTAGCGG
TGGTTTTTTTGTTTGCAAGCAGCAGATTACGCGCAGAAAAAAAGGATCTCAAGAAGATCCTTTGATCTTT
TCTACGGGGTCTGACGCTCAGTGGAACGAAAACTCACGTTAAGGGATTTTGGTCATGAGATTATCAAAAA
GGATCTTCACCTAGATCCTTTTAAATTAAAAATGAAGTTTTAAATCAATCTAAAGTATATATGAGTAAAC
TTGGTCTGACAGTTACCAATGCTTAATCAGTGAGGCACCTATCTCAGCGATCTGTCTATTTCGTTCATCC
ATAGTTGCCTGACTCCCCGTCGTGTAGATAACTACGATACGGGAGGGCTTACCATCTGGCCCCAGTGCTG
CAATGATACCGCGAGACCCACGCTCACCGGCTCCAGATTTATCAGCAATAAACCAGCCAGCCGGAAGGGC
CGAGCGCAGAAGTGGTCCTGCAACTTTATCCGCCTCCATCCAGTCTATTAATTGTTGCCGGGAAGCTAGA
GTAAGTAGTTCGCCAGTTAATAGTTTGCGCAACGTTGTTGCCATTGCTACAGGCATCGTGGTGTCACGCT
CGTCGTTTGGTATGGCTTCATTCAGCTCCGGTTCCCAACGATCAAGGCGAGTTACATGATCCCCCATGTT
GTGCAAAAAAGCGGTTAGCTCCTTCGGTCCTCCGATCGTTGTCAGAAGTAAGTTGGCCGCAGTGTTATCA
CTCATGGTTATGGCAGCACTGCATAATTCTCTTACTGTCATGCCATCCGTAAGATGCTTTTCTGTGACTG
GTGAGTACTCAACCAAGTCATTCTGAGAATAGTGTATGCGGCGACCGAGTTGCTCTTGCCCGGCGTCAAC
ACGGGATAATACCGCGCCACATAGCAGAACTTTAAAAGTGCTCATCATTGGAAAACGTTCTTCGGGGCGA
AAACTCTCAAGGATCTTACCGCTGTTGAGATCCAGTTCGATGTAACCCACTCGTGCACCCAACTGATCTT
CAGCATCTTTTACTTTCACCAGCGTTTCTGGGTGAGCAAAAACAGGAAGGCAAAATGCCGCAAAAAAGGG
AATAAGGGCGACACGGAAATGTTGAATACTCATACTCTTCCTTTTTCAATATTATTGAAGCATTTATCAG
GGTTATTGTCTCATGAGCGGATACATATTTGAATGTATTTAGAAAAATAAACAAATAGGGGTTCCGCGCA
CATTTCCCCGAAAAGTGCCACCTGACGTCGGCAGTGAAAAAAATGCTTTATTTGTGAAATTTGTGATGCT
ATTGCTTTATTTGTAACCATTATAAGCTGCAATAAACAAGTTAACAACAACAATTGCATTCATTTTATGT
TTCAGGTTCAGGGGGAGGTGTGGGAGGTTTTTTAAAGCAAGTAAAACCTCTACAAATGTGGTATGGCTGA
TTATGATCCTCTAGACTGCAGCCTTTACACGGCGATCTTTCCGCCCTTCTTGGCCTTTATGAGGATCTCT
CTGATTTTTCTTGCGTCGAGTTTTCCGGTAAGACCTTTCGGTACTTCGTCCACAAACACAACTCCTCCGC
GCAACTTTTTCGCGGTTGTTACTTGACTGGCGACGTAATCCACGATCTCTTTTTCCGTCATCGTCTTTCC
GTGCTCCAAAACAACAACGGCGGCGGGAAGTTCACCGGCGTCATCGTCGGGAAGACCTGCGACACCTGCG
TCGAAGATGTTGGGGTGTTGGAGCAAGATGGATTCCAATTCAGCGGGAGCCACCTGATAGCCTTTGTACT
TAATCAGAGACTTCAGGCGGTCAACGATGAAGAAGTGTTCGTCTTCGTCCCAGTAAGCTATGTCTCCAGA
ATGTAGCCATCCATCCTTGTCAATCAAGGCGTTGGTCGCTTCCGGATTGTTTACATAACCGGACATAATC
ATAGGACCTCTCACACACAGTTCGCCTCTTTGATTAACGCCCAGCGTTTTCCCGGTATCCAGATCCACAA
CCTTCGCTTCAAAAAATGGAACAACTTTACCGACCGCGCCCGGTTTATCATCCCCCTCGGGTGTAATCAG
AATAGCTGATGTAGTCTCAGTGAGCCCATATCCTTGCCTGATACCTGGCAGATGGAACCTCTTGGCAACC
GCTTCCCCGACTTCCTTAGAGAGGGGAGCGCCACCAGAAGCAATTTCGTGTAAATTAGATAAATCGTATT
TGTCAATCAGAGTGCTTTTGGCGAAGAAGGAGAATAGGGTTGGCACCAGCAGCGCACTTTGAATCTTGTA
ATCCTGAAGGCTCCTCAGAAACAGCTCTTCTTCAAATCTATACATTAAGACGACTCGAAATCCACATATC
AAATATCCGAGTGTAGTAAACATTCCAAAACCGTGATGGAATGGAACAACACTTAAAATCGCAGTATCCG
GAATGATTTGATTGCCAAAAATAGGATCTCTGGCATGCGAGAATCTCACGCAGGCAGTTCTATGAGGCAG
AGCGACACCTTTAGGCAGACCAGTAGATCCAGAGGAGTTCATGATCAGTGCAATTGTCTTGTCCCTATCG
AAGGACTCTGGCACAAAATCGTATTCATTAAAACCGGGAGGTAGATGAGATGTGACGAACGTGTACATCG
ACTGAAATCCCTGGTAATCCGTTTTAGAATCCATGATAATAATTTTTTGGATGATTGGGAGCTTTTTTTG
CACGTTCAAAATTTTTTGCAACCCCTTTTTGGAAACGAACACCACGGTAGGCTGCGAAATGCCCATACTG
TTGAGCAATTCACGTTCATTATAAATGTCGTTCGCGGGCGCAACTGCAACTCCGATAAATAACGCGCCCA
ACACCGGCATAAAGAATTGAAGAGAGTTTTCACTGCATACGACGATTCTGTGATTTGTATTCAGCCCATA
TCGTTTCATAGCTTCTGCCAACCGAACGGACATTTCGAAGTACTCAGCGTAAGTGATGTCCACCTCGATA
TGTGCATCTGTAAAAGCAATTGTTCCAGGAACCAGGGCGTATCTCTTCATAGCCTTATGCAGTTGCTCTC
CAGCGGTTCCATCTTCCAGCGGATAGAATGGCGCCGGGCCTTTCTTTATGTTTTTGGCGTCTTCCATCCC
GCGGCATATGACCGGTGAATTCTCCAGGCGATCTGACGGTTCACTAAACGAGCTCTGCTTATATAGGCCT
CCCACCGTACACGCCACCTCGACATA
